>Addgene plasmid #136565 | pemiRFP703-myosin | addgene full sequence | sequence record 271526 | Addgene NGS Result
CGGGGTCATTAGTTCATAGCCCATATATGGAGTTCCGCGTTACATAACTTACGGTAAATGGCCCGCCTGG
CTGACCGCCCAACGACCCCCGCCCATTGACGTCAATAATGACGTATGTTCCCATAGTAACGCCAATAGGG
ACTTTCCATTGACGTCAATGGGTGGAGTATTTACGGTAAACTGCCCACTTGGCAGTACATCAAGTGTATC
ATATGCCAAGTACGCCCCCTATTGACGTCAATGACGGTAAATGGCCCGCCTGGCATTATGCCCAGTACAT
GACCTTATGGGACTTTCCTACTTGGCAGTACATCTACGTATTAGTCATCGCTATTACCATGGTGATGCGG
TTTTGGCAGTACATCAATGGGCGTGGATAGCGGTTTGACTCACGGGGATTTCCAAGTCTCCACCCCATTG
ACGTCAATGGGAGTTTGTTTTGGCACCAAAATCAACGGGACTTTCCAAAATGTCGTAACAACTCCGCCCC
ATTGACGCAAATGGGCGGTAGGCGTGTACGGTGGGAGGTCTATATAAGCAGAGCTGGTTTAGTGAACCGT
CAGATCCGCTAGCCACCATGGCGGAAGGATCCGTCGCCAGGCAGCCTGACCTCTTGACCTGCGAACATGA
AGAGATCCACCTCGCCGGCTCGATCCAGCCGCATGGCGCGCTTCTGGTCGTCAGCGAACATGATCATCGC
GTCATCCAGGCCAGCGCCAACGCCGCGGAATTTCTGAATCTCGGAAGCGTACTCGGCGTTCCGCTCGCCG
AGATCGACGGCGATCTGTTGATCAAGATCCTGCCGCATCTCGATCCCACCGCCGAAGGCATGCCGGTCGC
GGTGCGCTGCCGGATCGGCAATCCCTCTACGGAGTACTGCGGTCTGATGCATCGGCCTCCGGAAGGCGGG
CTGATCATCGAACTCGAACGTGCCGGCCCGTCGATCGATCTGTCAGGCACGCTGGCGCCGGCGCTGGAGC
GGATCCGCACGGCGGGTTCACTGCGCGCGCTGTGCGATGACACCGTGCTGCTGTTTCAGCAGTGCACCGG
CTACGACCGGGTGATGGTGTATCGTTTCGATGAGCAAGGCCACGGCCTGGTATTCTCCGAGTGCCATGTG
CCTGGGCTCGAATCCTATTTCGGCAACCGCTATCCGTCGTCGCTGGTCCCGCAGATGGCGCGGCAGCTGT
ACGTGCGGCAGCGCGTCCGCGTGCTGGTCGACGTCACCTATCAGCCGGTGCCGCTGGAGCCGCGGCTGTC
GCCGCTGACCGGGCGCGATCTCGACATGTCGGGCTGCTTCCTGCGCTCGATGTCGCCGATCCATCTGCAG
TTCCTGAAGGACATGGGCGTGCGCGCCACCCTGGCGGTGTCGCTGGTGGTCGGCGGCAAGCTGTGGGGCC
TGGTTGTCTGTCACCATTATCTGCCGCGCTTCATCCGTTTCGAGCTGCGGGCGATCTGCAAACGGCTCGC
CGAAAGGATCGCGACGCGGATCACCGCGCTTGAGAGCGGAGGTGGTGGATCAGGTGGAGGAGGTTCTGGA
GGTGGTGGATCAGGAGGAGGTGGTTCTGGAGGTGGTGGATCAGGAGGAAGATCTCGAGCTCAAGCTTCGA
TGTCGAGCAAGAGAGCCAAGGCCAAGACCACCAAGAAGAGGCCCCAGAGGGCTACGTCCAATGTCTTCGC
CATGTTTGACCAGTCCCAGATCCAGGAGTTTAAGGAGGCCTTCAACATGATTGATCAGAACCGCGATGGC
TTCATTGATAAGGAGGACCTGCACGACATGTTGGCCTCTCTGGGGAAGAACCCCACAGACGAGTACCTGG
AGGGCATGATGAACGAGGCGCCAGGGCCCATCAACTTCACCATGTTCCTCACAATGTTTGGGGAGAAGCT
GAACGGCACAGACCCCGAGGATGTGATCCGCAATGCCTTTGCCTGCTTTGATGAGGAGGCCTCAGGCTTC
ATCCACGAGGACCACCTGAGGGAGCTGCTCACCACCATGGGCGACCGATTCACGGATGAGGAGGTGGACG
AGATGTACCGCGAGGCACCCATTGATAAGAAGGGCAACTTCAACTACGTGGAGTTCACTCGCATCCTCAA
ACACGGCGCCAAGGACAAGGACGACTAAGGATCCACCGGATCTAGATAACTGATCATAATCAGCCATACC
ACATTTGTAGAGGTTTTACTTGCTTTAAAAAACCTCCCACACCTCCCCCTGAACCTGAAACATAAAATGA
ATGCAATTGTTGTTGTTAACTTGTTTATTGCAGCTTATAATGGTTACAAATAAAGCAATAGCATCACAAA
TTTCACAAATAAAGCATTTTTTTCACTGCATTCTAGTTGTGGTTTGTCCAAACTCATCAATGTATCTTAA
GGCGTAAATTGTAAGCGTTAATATTTTGTTAAAATTCGCGTTAAATTTTTGTTAAATCAGCTCATTTTTT
AACCAATAGGCCGAAATCGGCAAAATCCCTTATAAATCAAAAGAATAGACCGAGATAGGGT
[37 nt withheld, positions 2512-2548]
AAAGAACGTGGACTCCAACGTCAAAGG
[49 nt withheld, positions 2576-2624]
T
[91 nt withheld, positions 2626-2716]
G
[124 nt withheld, positions 2718-2841]
CAGGTGGCACTTTTCGGGGAAATGTGCGCGGAACCCCTATTTGTTTATTTTTCTAAATACATTCAAATAT
GTATCCGCTCATGAGACAATAACCCTGATAAATGCTTCAATAATATTGAAAAAGGAAGAGTCCTGAGGCG
GAAAGAACCAGCTGTGGAATGTGTGTCAGTTAGGGTGTGGAAAGTCCCCAGGCTCCCCAGCAGGCAGAAG
TATGCAAAGCATGCATCTCAATTAGTCAGCAACCAGGTGTGGAAAGTCCCCAGGCTCCCCAGCAGGCAGA
AGTATGCAAAGCATGCATCTCAATTAGTCAGCAACCATAGTCCCGCCCCTAACTCCGCCCATCCCGCCCC
TAACTCCGCCCAGTTCCGCCCATTCTCCGCCCCATGGCTGACTAATTTTTTTTATTTATGCAGAGGCCGA
GGCCGCCTCGGCCTCTGAGCTATTCCAGAAGTAGTGAGGAGGCTTTTTTGGAGGCCTAGGCTTTTGCAAA
GATCGATCAAGAGACAGGATGAGGATCGTTTCGCATGATTGAACAAGATGGATTGCACGCAGGTTCTCCG
GCCGCTTGGGTGGAGAGGCTATTCGGCTATGACTGGGCACAACAGACAATCGGCTGCTCTGATGCCGCCG
TGTTCCGGCTGTCAGCGCAGGGGCGCCCGGTTCTTTTTGTCAAGACCGACCTGTCCGGTGCCCTGAATGA
ACTGCAAGACGAGGCAGCGCGGCTATCGTGGCTGGCCACGACGGGCGTTCCTTGCGCAGCTGTGCTCGAC
GTTGTCACTGAAGCGGGAAGGGACTGGCTGCTATTGGGCGAAGTGCCGGGGCAGGATCTCCTGTCATCTC
ACCTTGCTCCTGCCGAGAAAGTATCCATCATGGCTGATGCAATGCGGCGGCTGCATACGCTTGATCCGGC
TACCTGCCCATTCGACCACCAAGCGAAACATCGCATCGAGCGAGCACGTACTCGGATGGAAGCCGGTCTT
GTCGATCAGGATGATCTGGACGAAGAGCATCAGGGGCTCGCGCCAGCCGAACTGTTCGCCAGGCTCAAGG
CGAGCATGCCCGACGGCGAGGATCTCGTCGTGACCCATGGCGATGCCTGCTTGCCGAATATCATGGTGGA
AAATGGCCGCTTTTCTGGATTCATCGACTGTGGCCGGCTGGGTGTGGCGGACCGCTATCAGGACATAGCG
TTGGCTACCCGTGATATTGCTGAAGAGCTTGGCGGCGAATGGGCTGACCGCTTCCTCGTGCTTTACGGTA
TCGCCGCTCCCGATTCGCAGCGCATCGCCTTCTATCGCCTTCTTGACGAGTTCTTCTGAGCGGGACTCTG
GGGTTCGAAATGACCGACCAAGCGACGCCCAACCTGCCATCACGAGATTTCGATTCCACCGCCGCCTTCT
ATGAAAGGTTGGGCTTCGGAATCGTTTTCCGGGACGCCGGCTGGATGATCCTCCAGCGCGGGGATCTCAT
GCTGGAGTTCTTCGCCCACCCTAGGGGGAGGCTAACTGAAACACGGAAGGAGACAATACCGGAAGGAACC
CGCGCTATGACGGCAATAAAAAGACAGAATAAAACGCACGGTGTTGGGTCGTTTGTTCATAAACGCGGGG
TTCGGTCCCAGGGCTGGCACTCTGTCGATACCCCACCGAGACCCCATTGGGGCCAATACGCCCGCGTTTC
TTCCTTTTCCCCACCCCACCCCCCAAGTTCGGGTGAAGGCCCAGGGCTCGCAGCCAACGTCGGGGCGGCA
GGCCCTGCCATAGCCTCAGGTTACTCATATATACTTTAGATTGATTTAAAACTTCATTTTTAATTTAAAA
GGATCTAGGTGAAGATCCTTTTTGATAATCTCATGACCAAAATCCCTTAACGTGAGTTTTCGTTCCACTG
AGCGTCAGACCCCGTAGAAAAGATCAAAGGATCTTCTTGAGATCCTTTTTTTCTGCGCGTAATCTGCTGC
TTGCAAACAAAAAAACCACCGCTACCAGCGGTGGTTTGTTTGCCGGATCAAGAGCTACCAACTCTTTTTC
CGAAGGTAACTGGCTTCAGCAGAGCGCAGATACCAAATACTGTTCTTCTAGTGTAGCCGTAGTTAGGCCA
CCACTTCAAGAACTCTGTAGCACCGCCTACATACCTCGCTCTGCTAATCCTGTTACCAGTGGCTGCTGCC
AGTGGCGATAAGTCGTGTCTTACCGGGTTGGACTCAAGACGATAGTTACCGGATAAGGCGCAGCGGTCGG
GCTGAACGGGGGGTTCGTGCACACAGCCCAGCTTGGAGCGAACGACCTACACCGAACTGAGATACCTACA
GCGTGAGCTATGAGAAAGCGCCACGCTTCCCGAAGGGAGAAAGGCGGACAGGTATCCGGTAAGCGGCAGG
GTCGGAACAGGAGAGCGCACGAGGGAGCTTCCAGGGGGAAACGCCTGGTATCTTTATAGTCCTGTCGGGT
TTCGCCACCTCTGACTTGAGCGTCGATTTTTGTGATGCTCGTCAGGGGGGCGGAGCCTATGGAAAAACGC
CAGCAACGCGGCCTTTTTACGGTTCCTGGCCTTTTGCTGGCCTTTTGCTCACATGTTCTTTCCTGCGTTA
TCCCCTGATTCTGTGGATAACCGTATTACCGCCATGCATTAGTTATTAATAGTAATCAATTA
Features (pLannotate 1.2.2; 16 found; start..end, strand, type, name):
     38..341     +  enhancer       CMV enhancer: human cytomegalovirus immediate early enhancer
    342..545     +  promoter       CMV promoter: human cytomegalovirus (CMV) immediate early promoter
    578..1507    +  CDS            emiRFP703: emiRFP703 is a basic (constitutively fluorescent) near ir fluorescent protein published in 2020, derived from Rhodopseudomonas palustris. It has low acid sensitivity. It requires the cofactor biliverdin for fluorescence.
   1589..1610    +  misc_feature   MCS (fragment): multiple cloning site
   1610..2125    +  CDS            Myl9: MYL9_MOUSE - Also known as Myrl2. Experimental evidence at protein level: Swiss-Prot protein existence level 1. Myosin regulatory subunit that plays an important role in regulation of both smooth muscle and nonmuscle cell contractile activity via its phosphorylation. Implicated in cytokinesis, receptor capping, and cell locomotion (By similarity). In myoblasts, regulates PIEZO1-dependent cortical actomyosin assembly involved in myotube formation (PubMed:29799007). From Mus musculus (Mouse).
   2151..2235    +  CDS            large T antigen (fragment): large T antigen from SV40 (simian virus 40)
   2258..2379    +  polyA_signal   SV40 poly(A) signal: SV40 polyadenylation signal
   2413..2841    -  rep_origin     f1 ori (sequence partly withheld): f1 bacteriophage origin of replication; arrow indicates direction of (+) strand synthesis
   2868..2972    +  promoter       AmpR promoter: bla
   2974..3331    +  promoter       SV40 promoter: SV40 enhancer and early promoter
   3366..4160    +  CDS            NeoR/KanR: aminoglycoside phosphotransferase from Tn5; aph(3')-II (or nptII); confers resistance to neomycin, kanamycin, and G418 (Geneticin®)
   4181..4333    +  CDS            ble (fragment): BLE_KLEPN - Experimental evidence at protein level: Swiss-Prot protein existence level 1. Binding protein with a strong affinity to the bleomycin family of antibiotics. Binds to CL990; an antimitotic-antibiotic compound. From Klebsiella pneumoniae.
   4392..4439    +  polyA_signal   HSV TK poly(A) signal: herpes simplex virus thymidine kinase polyadenylation signal (Cole and Stacy, 1985)
   4530..4546    -  polyA_signal   bGH poly(A) signal (fragment): bovine growth hormone polyadenylation signal
   4768..5356    +  rep_origin     ori: high-copy-number ColE1/pMB1/pBR322/pUC origin of replication
   5471..5493    +  enhancer       CMV enhancer (fragment): human cytomegalovirus immediate early enhancer
