[The description below was written by a language model from this plasmid's Addgene catalogue record and pLannotate feature annotations shown in this document.]
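Description:
pemiRFP703-myosin is a 5,493 nt mammalian expression plasmid for labeling myosin light chain with the near-infrared fluorescent protein emiRFP703, an enhanced version of miRFP703. The catalogue lists the backbone as pcDNA. The annotated layout is a single NeoR/KanR cassette preceded by both a bacterial (bla) promoter and the SV40 enhancer/early promoter and followed by an HSV TK polyadenylation signal. This one aminoglycoside phosphotransferase gene gives kanamycin resistance in E. coli and G418 resistance in mammalian cells, matching the recorded selection markers. Propagation in bacteria relies on a high-copy ColE1/pUC-type origin, and an f1 phage origin is also present. The short ble, bGH poly(A) and SV40 large T antigen fragments picked up by the annotation look like partial matches to backbone sequence, not functional elements.

The payload is one fusion open reading frame driven by the human CMV immediate early enhancer and promoter and terminated by an SV40 polyadenylation signal. emiRFP703 sits at the N terminus. It is a monomeric, constitutively fluorescent protein derived from a Rhodopseudomonas palustris bacterial phytochrome, and it needs biliverdin as its chromophore. A short linker that includes residual multiple-cloning-site sequence joins it to mouse Myl9, the myosin regulatory light chain. Myl9 controls smooth muscle and nonmuscle contractility through its phosphorylation and has been implicated in cytokinesis and cell locomotion. The insert is flanked by intact NheI and XbaI sites.

After transfection, the fusion should incorporate into actomyosin structures and mark them in the near-infrared. This leaves visible-range channels free for other probes in multicolor imaging, and G418 selection allows stable lines to be made.
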