Addgene plasmid #136565: pemiRFP703-myosin
Purpose: LC-Myosin labeling with near-infrared fluorescent protein emiRFP703 (enhanced miRFP703)
Depositing lab: Vladislav Verkhusha. Publication: A set of monomeric near-infrared fluorescent proteins for multicolor imaging across scales. Matlashov ME, Shcherbakova DM, Alvelid J, Baloban M, Pennacchietti F, Shemetov AA, Testa I, Verkhusha VV. Nat Commun. 2020 Jan 13;11(1):239. doi: 10.1038/s41467-019-13897-6. PubMed 31932632.
Backbone
  Vector backbone: pcDNA
  Vector type: Mammalian Expression
  Selectable markers: Neomycin (select with G418)
Growth in bacteria
  Bacterial resistance: Kanamycin, 50 μg/mL
  Growth temperature: 37°C
  Growth strain: DH5alpha
  Copy number: High Copy
Gene/Insert
  Gene/Insert name: emiRFP703-myosin
  Species: M. musculus (mouse), Synthetic
  Promoter: CMV
  Tag / fusion protein: emiRFP703 (N terminal on insert)
  Cloning method: Restriction Enzyme; 5′ cloning site NheI (not destroyed); 3′ cloning site XbaI (not destroyed)
  Sequencing primers: 5′ CMV Forward; 3′ SV40pA-R
Terms and licenses: Academic/Nonprofit Terms; Industry Terms: Not Available to Industry
How to cite: pemiRFP703-myosin was a gift from Vladislav Verkhusha (Addgene plasmid # 136565 ; http://n2t.net/addgene:136565 ; RRID:Addgene_136565)
